>Addgene plasmid #116615 | pHAGE-PTCH1-T1404A | addgene full sequence | sequence record 250716 | Addgene NGS Result
TGGAAGGGCTAATTCACTCCCAAAGAAGACAAGATATCCTTGATCTGTGGATCTACCACACACAAGGCTA
CTTCCCTGATTAGCAGAACTACACACCAGGGCCAGGGGTCAGATATCCACTGACCTTTGGATGGTGCTAC
AAGCTAGTACCAGTTGAGCCAGATAAGGTAGAAGAGGCCAATAAAGGAGAGAACACCAGCTTGTTACACC
CTGTGAGCCTGCATGGGATGGATGACCCGGAGAGAGAAGTGTTAGAGTGGAGGTTTGACAGCCGCCTAGC
ATTTCATCACGTGGCCCGAGAGCTGCATCCGGAGTACTTCAAGAACTGCTGATATCGAGCTTGCTACAAG
GGACTTTCCGCTGGGGACTTTCCAGGGAGGCGTGGCCTGGGCGGGACTGGGGAGTGGCGAGCCCTCAGAT
CCTGCATATAAGCAGCTGCTTTTTGCCTGTACTGGGTCTCTCTGGTTAGACCAGATCTGAGCCTGGGAGC
TCTCTGGCTAACTAGGGAACCCACTGCTTAAGCCTCAATAAAGCTTGCCTTGAGTGCTTCAAGTAGTGTG
TGCCCGTCTGTTGTGTGACTCTGGTAACTAGAGATCCCTCAGACCCTTTTAGTCAGTGTGGAAAATCTCT
AGCAGTGGCGCCCGAACAGGGACTTGAAAGCGAAAGGGAAACCAGAGGAGCTCTCTCGACGCAGGACTCG
GCTTGCTGAAGCGCGCACGGCAAGAGGCGAGGGGCGGCGACTGGTGAGTACGCCAAAAATTTTGACTAGC
GGAGGCTAGAAGGAGAGAGATGGGTGCGAGAGCGTCAGTATTAAGCGGGGGAGAATTAGATCGCGATGGG
AAAAAATTCGGTTAAGGCCAGGGGGAAAGAAAAAATATAAATTAAAACATATAGTATGGGCAAGCAGGGA
GCTAGAACGATTCGCAGTTAATCCTGGCCTGTTAGAAACATCAGAAGGCTGTAGACAAATACTGGGACAG
CTACAACCATCCCTTCAGACAGGATCAGAAGAACTTAGATCATTATATAATACAGTAGCAACCCTCTATT
GTGTGCATCAAAGGATAGAGATAAAAGACACCAAGGAAGCTTTAGACAAGATAGAGGAAGAGCAAAACAA
AAGTAAGACCACCGCACAGCAAGCGGCCGGCCGCTGATCTTCAGACCTGGAGGAGGAGATATGAGGGACA
ATTGGAGAAGTGAATTATATAAATATAAAGTAGTAAAAATTGAACCATTAGGAGTAGCACCCACCAAGGC
AAAGAGAAGAGTGGTGCAGAGAGAAAAAAGAGCAGTGGGAATAGGAGCTTTGTTCCTTGGGTTCTTGGGA
GCAGCAGGAAGCACTATGGGCGCAGCGTCAATGACGCTGACGGTACAGGCCAGACAATTATTGTCTGGTA
TAGTGCAGCAGCAGAACAATTTGCTGAGGGCTATTGAGGCGCAACAGCATCTGTTGCAACTCACAGTCTG
GGGCATCAAGCAGCTCCAGGCAAGAATCCTGGCTGTGGAAAGATACCTAAAGGATCAACAGCTCCTGGGG
ATTTGGGGTTGCTCTGGAAAACTCATTTGCACCACTGCTGTGCCTTGGAATGCTAGTTGGAGTAATAAAT
CTCTGGAACAGATTTGGAATCACACGACCTGGATGGAGTGGGACAGAGAAATTAACAATTACACAAGCTT
AATACACTCCTTAATTGAAGAATCGCAAAACCAGCAAGAAAAGAATGAACAAGAATTATTGGAATTAGAT
AAATGGGCAAGTTTGTGGAATTGGTTTAACATAACAAATTGGCTGTGGTATATAAAATTATTCATAATGA
TAGTAGGAGGCTTGGTAGGTTTAAGAATAGTTTTTGCTGTACTTTCTATAGTGAATAGAGTTAGGCAGGG
ATATTCACCATTATCGTTTCAGACCCACCTCCCAACCCCGAGGGGACCCGACAGGCCCGAAGGAATAGAA
GAAGAAGGTGGAGAGAGAGACAGAGACAGATCCATTCGATTAGTGAACGGATCTCGACGGTATCGCCGAA
TTCACAAATGGCAGTATTCATCCACAATTTTAAAAGAAAAGGGGGGATTGGGGGGTACAGTGCAGGGGAA
AGAATAGTAGACATAATAGCAACAGACATACAAACTAAAGAATTACAAAAACAAATTACAAAAATTCAAA
ATTTTCGGGTTTATTACAGGGACAGCAGAGATCCAGTTTGGACTAGTCGTGAGGCTCCGGTGCCCGTCAG
TGGGCAGAGCGCACATCGCCCACAGTCCCCGAGAAGTTGGGGGGAGGGGTCGGCAATTGAACCGGTGCCT
AGAGAAGGTGGCGCGGGGTAAACTGGGAAAGTGATGTCGTGTACTGGCTCCGCCTTTTTCCCGAGGGTGG
GGGAGAACCGTATATAAGTGCAGTAGTCGCCGTGAACGTTCTTTTTCGCAACGGGTTTGCCGCCAGAACA
CAGGTAAGTGCCGTGTGTGGTTCCCGCGGGCCTGGCCTCTTTACGGGTTATGGCCCTTGCGTGCCTTGAA
TTACTTCCACCTGGCTGCAGTACGTGATTCTTGATCCCGAGCTTCGGGTTGGAAGTGGGTGGGAGAGTTC
GAGGCCTTGCGCTTAAGGAGCCCCTTCGCCTCGTGCTTGAGTTGAGGCCTGGCCTGGGCGCTGGGGCCGC
CGCGTGCGAATCTGGTGGCACCTTCGCGCCTGTCTCGCTGCTTTCGATAAGTCTCTAGCCATTTAAAATT
TTTGATGACCTGCTGCGACGCTTTTTTTCTGGCAAGATAGTCTTGTAAATGCGGGCCAAGATCTGCACAC
TGGTATTTCGGTTTTTGGGGCCGCGGGCGGCGACGGGGCCCGTGCGTCCCAGCGCACATGTTCGGCGAGG
CGGGGCCTGCGAGCGCGGCCACCGAGAATCGGACGGGGGTAGTCTCAAGCTGGCCGGCCTGCTCTGGTGC
CTGGCCTCGCGCCGCCGTGTATCGCCCCGCCCTGGGCGGCAAGGCTGGCCCGGTCGGCACCAGTTGCGTG
AGCGGAAAGATGGCCGCTTCCCGGCCCTGCTGCAGGGAGCTCAAAATGGAGGACGCGGCGCTCGGGAGAG
CGGGCGGGTGAGTCACCCACACAAAGGAAAAGGGCCTTTCCGTCCTCAGCCGTCGCTTCATGTGACTCCA
CGGAGTACCGGGCGCCGTCCAGGCACCTCGATTAGTTCTCGAGCTTTTGGAGTACGTCGTCTTTAGGTTG
GGGGGAGGGGTTTTATGCGATGGAGTTTCCCCACACTGAGTGGGTGGAGACTGAAGTTAGGCCAGCTTGG
CACTTGATGTAATTCTCCTTGGAATTTGCCCTTTTTGAGTTTGGATCTTGGTTCATTCTCAAGCCTCAGA
CAGTGGTTCAAAGTTTTTTTCTTCCATTTCAGGTGTCGTGAAGCGGCCCTGCAGATATCAACAAGTTTGT
ACAAAAAAGCAGAAGGGCCGTCAAGGCCCACCATGGCCTCGGCTGGTAACGCCGCCGAGCCCCAGGACCG
CGGCGGCGGCGGCAGCGGCTGTATCGGTGCCCCGGGACGGCCGGCTGGAGGCGGGAGGCGCAGACGGACG
GGGGGGCTGCGCCGTGCTGCCGCGCCGGACCGGGACTATCTGCACCGGCCCAGCTACTGCGACGCCGCCT
TCGCTCTGGAGCAGATTTCCAAGGGGAAGGCTACTGGCCGGAAAGCGCCGCTGTGGCTGAGAGCGAAGTT
TCAGAGACTCTTATTTAAACTGGGTTGTTACATTCAAAAAAACTGCGGCAAGTTCTTGGTTGTGGGCCTC
CTCATATTTGGGGCCTTCGCGGTGGGATTAAAAGCAGCGAACCTCGAGACCAACGTGGAGGAGCTGTGGG
TGGAAGTTGGAGGACGAGTAAGTCGT
[882 nt withheld, positions 3877-4758]
TCCTTCTCTGACGTCAGTGTCATCCGCGTGGCCAGCGGCTACTTACTCATGCTCGCCTATGCCTGTCTAA
CCATGCTGCGCTGGGACTGCTCCAAGTCCCAGGGTGCCGTGGGGCTGGCTGGCGTCCTGCTGGTTGCACT
GTCAGTGGCTGCAGGACTGGGCCTGTGCTCATTGATCGGAATTTCCTTTAACGCTGCAACAACTCAGGTT
TTGCCATTTCTCGCTCTTGGTGTTGGTGTGGATGATGTTTTTCTTCTGGCCCACGCCTTCAGTGAAACAG
GACAGAATAAAAGAATCCCTTTTGAGGACAGGACCGGGGAGTGCCTGAAGCGCACAGGAGCCAGCGTGGC
CCTCACGTCCATCAGCAATGTCACAGCCTTCTTCATGGCCGCGTTAATCCCAATTCCCGCTCTGCGGGCG
TTCTCCCTCCAGGCAGCGGTAGTAGTGGTGTTCAATTTTGCCATGGTTCTGCTCATTTTTCCTGCAATTC
TCAGCATGGATTTATATCGACGCGAGGACAGGAGACTGGATATTTTCTGCTGTTTTACAAGCCCCTGCGT
CAGCAGAGTGATTCAGGTTGAACCTCAGGCCTACACCGACACACACGACAATACCCGCTACAGCCCCCCA
CCTCCCTACAGCAGCCACAGCTTTGCCCATGAAACGCAGATTACCATGCAGTCCACTGTCCAGCTCCGCA
CGGAGTACGACCCCCACACGCACGTGTACTACACCACCGCTGAGCCGCGCTCCGAGATCTCTGTGCAGCC
CGTCACCGTGACACAGGACACCCTCAGCTGCCAGAGCCCAGAGAGCACCAGCTCCACAAGGGACCTGCTC
TCCCAGTTCTCCGACTCCAGCCTCCACTGCCTCGAGCCCCCCTGTACGAAGTGGACACTCTCATCTTTTG
CTGAGAAGCACTATGCTCCTTTCCTCTTGAAACCAAAAGCCAAGGTAGTGGTGATCTTCCTTTTTCTGGG
CTTGCTGGGGGTCAGCCTTTATGGCACCACCCGAGTGAGAGACGGGCTGGACCTTACGGACATTGTACCT
CGGGAAACCAGAGAATATGACTTTATTGCTGCACAATTCAAATACTTTTCTTTCTACAACATGTATATAG
TCACCCAGAAAGCAGACTACCCGAATATCCAGCACTTACTTTACGACCTACACAGGAGTTTCAGTAACGT
GAAGTATGTCATGTTGGAAGAAAACAAACAGCTTCCCAAAATGTGGCTGCACTACTTCAGAGACTGGCTT
CAGGGACTTCAGGATGCATTTGACAGTGACTGGGAAACCGGGAAAATCATGCCAAACAATTACAAGAATG
GATCAGACGATGGAGTCCTTGCCTACAAACTCCTGGTGCAAACCGGCAGCCGCGATAAGCCCATCGACAT
CAGCCAGTTGACTAAACAGCGTCTGGTGGATGCAGATGGCATCATTAATCCCAGCGCTTTCTACATCTAC
CTGACGGCTTGGGTCAGCAACGACCCCGTCGCGTATGCTGCCTCCCAGGCCAACATCCGGCCACACCGAC
CAGAATGGGTCCACGACAAAGCCGACTACATGCCTGAAACAAGGCTGAGAATCCCGGCAGCAGAGCCCAT
CGAGTATGCCCAGTTCCCTTTCTACCTCAACGGCTTGCGGGACACCTCAGACTTTGTGGAGGCAATTGAA
AAAGTAAGGACCATCTGCAGCAACTATACGAGCCTGGGGCTGTCCAGTTACCCCAACGGCTACCCCTTCC
TCTTCTGGGAGCAGTACATCGGCCTCCGCCACTGGCTGCTGCTGTTCATCAGCGTGGTGTTGGCCTGCAC
ATTCCTCGTGTGCGCTGTCTTCCTTCTGAACCCCTGGACGGCCGGGATCATTGTGATGGTCCTGGCGCTG
ATGACGGTCGAGCTGTTCGGCATGATGGGCCTCATCGGAATCAAGCTCAGTGCCGTGCCCGTGGTCATCC
TGATCGCTTCTGTTGGCATAGGAGTGGAGTTCACCGTTCACGTTGCTTTGGCCTTTCTGACGGCCATCGG
CGACAAGAACCGCAGGGCTGTGCTTGCCCTGGAGCACATGTTTGCACCCGTCCTGGATGGCGCCGTGTCC
ACTCTGCTGGGAGTGCTGATGCTGGCGGGATCTGAGTTCGACTTCATTGTCAGGTATTTCTTTGCTGTGC
TGGCGATCCTCACCATCCTCGGCGTTCTCAATGGGCTGGTTTTGCTTCCCGTGCTTTTGTCTTTCTTTGG
ACCATATCCTGAGGTGTCTCCAGCCAACGGCTTGAACCGCCTGCCCACACCCTCCCCTGAGCCACCCCCC
AGCGTGGTCCGCTTCGCCATGCCGCCCGGCCACACGCACAGCGGGTCTGATTCCTCCGACTCGGAGTATA
GTTCCCAGACGACAGTGTCAGGCCTCAGCGAGGAGCTTCGGCACTACGAGGCCCAGCAGGGCGCGGGAGG
CCCTGCCCACCAAGTGATCGTGGAAGCCACAGAAAACCCCGTCTTCGCCCACTCCACTGTGGTCCATCCC
GAATCCAGGCATCACCCACCCTCGAACCCGAGACAGCAGCCCCACCTGGACTCAGGGTCCCTGCCTCCCG
GACGGCAAGGCCAGCAGCCCCGCAGGGACCCCCCCAGAGAAGGCTTGTGGCCACCCCCCTACAGACCGCG
CAGAGACGCTTTTGAAATTTCTACTGAAGGGCATTCTGGCCCTAGCAATAGGGCCCGCTGGGGCCCTCGC
GGGGCCCGTTCTCACAACCCTCGGAACCCAGCGTCCACTGCCATGGGCAGCTCCGTGCCCGGCTACTGCC
AGCCCATCACCACTGTGACGGCTTCTGCCTCCGTGACTGTCGCCGTGCACCCGCCGCCTGTCCCTGGGCC
TGGGCGGAACCCCCGAGGGGGACTCTGCCCAGGCTACCCTGAGGCTGACCACGGCCTGTTTGAGGACCCC
CACGTGCCTTTCCACGTCCGGTGTGAGAGGAGGGATTCGAAGGTGGAAGTCATTGAGCTGCAGGACGTGG
AATGCGAGGAGAGGCCCCGGGGAAGCAGCTCCAACTCAGGCCTCATGGGCCCAGCTTTCTTGTACAAAGT
GGTGATATCCAATTAACCCTCACTAAAGGATTTAGAGTTGTAAGAAGATATTGCCCTATAGTGAGTCGTA
TTACCACCCAACTTTTCTATACAAAGTGGTTGATATCCAGCACAGTGGCGGCCGCTCGAGTCTAGAGGGC
CCGCGGTTCGAAGGTAAGCCTATCCCTAACCCTCTCCTCGGTCTCGATTCTACGCGTACCGGTTAGTAAT
GAGATCCCTCCCCCCCCCCTAACGTTACTGGCCGAAGCCGCTTGGAATAAGGCCGGTGTGCGTTTGTCTA
TATGTTATTTTCCACCATATTGCCGTCTTTTGGCAATGTGAGGGCCCGGAAACCTGGCCCTGTCTTCTTG
ACGAGCATTCCTAGGGGTCTTTCCCCTCTCGCCAAAGGAATGCAAGGTCTGTTGAATGTCGTGAAGGAAG
CAGTTCCTCTGGAAGCTTCTTGAAGACAAACAACGTCTGTAGCGACCCTTTGCAGGCAGCGGAACCCCCC
ACCTGGCGACAGGTGCCTCTGCGGCCAAAAGCCACGTGTATAAGATACACCTGCAAAGGCGGCACAACCC
CAGTGCCACGTTGTGAGTTGGATAGTTGTGGAAAGAGTCAAATGGCTCTCCTCAAGCGTATTCAACAAGG
GGCTGAAGGATGCCCAGAAGGTACCCCATTGTATGGGATCTGATCTGGGGCCTCGGTGCACATGCTTTAC
ATGTGTTTAGTCGAGGTTAAAAAAACGTCTAGGCCCCCCGAACCACGGGGACGTGGTTTTCCTTTGAAAA
ACACGATGATAATATGGCCACACATATGACCGAGTACAAGCCCACGGTGCGCCTCGCCACCCGCGACGAC
GTCCCCAGGGCCGTACGCACCCTCGCCGCCGCGTTCGCCGACTACCCCGCCACGCGCCACACCGTCGATC
CGGACCGCCACATCGAGCGGGTCACCGAGCTGCAAGAACTCTTCCTCACGCGCGTCGGGCTCGACATCGG
CAAGGTGTGGGTCGCGGACGACGGCGCCGCGGTGGCGGTCTGGACCACGCCGGAGAGCGTCGAAGCGGGG
GCGGTGTTCGCCGAGATCGGCCCGCGCATGGCCGAGTTGAGCGGTTCCCGGCTGGCCGCGCAGCAACAGA
TGGAAGGCCTCCTGGCGCCGCACCGGCCCAAGGAGCCCGCGTGGTTCCTGGCCACCGTCGGCGTCTCGCC
CGACCACCAGGGCAAGGGTCTGGGCAGCGCCGTCGTGCTCCCCGGAGTGGAGGCGGCCGAGCGCGCCGGG
GTGCCCGCCTTCCTGGAGACCTCCGCGCCCCGCAACCTCCCCTTCTACGAGCGGCTCGGCTTCACCGTCA
CCGCCGACGTCGAGGTGCCCGAAGGACCGCGCACCTGGTGCATGACCCGCAAGCCCGGTGCCTAAATCGA
TAGATCCTAATCAACCTCTGGATTACAAAATTTGTGAAAGATTGACTGGTATTCTTAACTATGTTGCTCC
TTTTACGCTATGTGGATACGCTGCTTTAATGCCTTTGTATCATGCTATTGCTTCCCGTATGGCTTTCATT
TTCTCCTCCTTGTATAAATCCTGGTTGCTGTCTCTTTATGAGGAGTTGTGGCCCGTTGTCAGGCAACGTG
GCGTGGTGTGCACTGTGTTTGCTGACGCAACCCCCACTGGTTGGGGCATTGCCACCACCTGTCAGCTCCT
TTCCGGGACTTTCGCTTTCCCCCTCCCTATTGCCACGGCGGAACTCATCGCCGCCTGCCTTGCCCGCTGC
TGGACAGGGGCTCGGCTGTTGGGCACTGACAATTCCGTGGTGTTGTCGGGGAAATCATCGTCCTTTCCTT
GGCTGCTCGCCTGTGTTGCCACCTGGATTCTGCGCGGGACGTCCTTCTGCTACGTCCCTTCGGCCCTCAA
TCCAGCGGACCTTCCTTCCCGCGGCCTGCTGCCGGCTCTGCGGCCTCTTCCGCGTCTTCGCCTTCGCCCT
CAGACGAGTCGGATCTCCCTTTGGGCCGCCTCCCCGCCTGAGATCCTTTAAGACCAATGACTTACAAGGC
AGCTGTAGATCTTAGCCACTTTTTAAAAGAAAAGGGGGGACTGGAAGGGCTAATTCACTCCCAACGAAGA
CAAGATCTGCTTTTTGCTTGTACTGGGTCTCTCTGGTTAGACCAGATCTGAGCCTGGGAGCTCTCTGGCT
AACTAGGGAACCCACTGCTTAAGCCTCAATAAAGCTTGCCTTGAGTGCTTCAAGTAGTGTGTGCCCGTCT
GTTGTGTGACTCTGGTAACTAGAGATCCCTCAGACCCTTTTAGTCAGTGTGGAAAATCTCTAGCAGTAGT
AGTTCATGTCATCTTATTATTCAGTATTTATAACTTGCAAAGAAATGAATATCAGAGAGTGAGAGGCCCG
GGTTAATTAAGGAAAGGGCTAGATCATTCTTGAAGACGAAAGGGCCTCGTGATACGCCTATTTTTATAGG
TTAATGTCATGATAATAATGGTTTCTTAGACGTCAGGTGGCACTTTTCGGGGAAATGTGCGCGGAACCCC
TATTTGTTTATTTTTCTAAATACATTCAAATATGTATCCGCTCATGAGACAATAACCCTGATAAATGCTT
CAATAATATTGAAAAAGGAAGAGTATGAGTATTCAACATTTCCGTGTCGCCCTTATTCCCTTTTTTGCGG
CATTTTGCCTTCCTGTTTTTGCTCACCCAGAAACGCTGGTGAAAGTAAAAGATGCTGAAGATCAGTTGGG
TGCACGAGTGGGTTACATCGAACTGGATCTCAACAGCGGTAAGATCCTTGAGAGTTTTCGCCCCGAAGAA
CGTTTTCCAATGATGAGCACTTTTAAAGTTCTGCTATGTGGCGCGGTATTATCCCGTGTTGACGCCGGGC
AAGAGCAACTCGGTCGCCGCATACACTATTCTCAGAATGACTTGGTTGAGTACTCACCAGTCACAGAAAA
GCATCTTACGGATGGCATGACAGTAAGAGAATTATGCAGTGCTGCCATAACCATGAGTGATAACACTGCG
GCCAACTTACTTCTGACAACGATCGGAGGACCGAAGGAGCTAACCGCTTTTTTGCACAACATGGGGGATC
ATGTAACTCGCCTTGATCGTTGGGAACCGGAGCTGAATGAAGCCATACCAAACGACGAGCGTGACACCAC
GATGCCTGTAGCAATGGCAACAACGTTGCGCAAACTATTAACTGGCGAACTACTTACTCTAGCTTCCCGG
CAACAATTAATAGACTGGATGGAGGCGGATAAAGTTGCAGGACCACTTCTGCGCTCGGCCCTTCCGGCTG
GCTGGTTTATTGCTGATAAATCTGGAGCCGGTGAGCGTGGGTCTCGCGGTATCATTGCAGCACTGGGGCC
AGATGGTAAGCCCTCCCGTATCGTAGTTATCTACACGACGGGGAGTCAGGCAACTATGGATGAACGAAAT
AGACAGATCGCTGAGATAGGTGCCTCACTGATTAAGCATTGGTAACTGTCAGACCAAGTTTACTCATATA
TACTTTAGATTGATTTAAAACTTCATTTTTAATTTAAAAGGATCTAGGTGAAGATCCTTTTTGATAATCT
CATGACCAAAATCCCTTAACGTGAGTTTTCGTTCCACTGAGCGTCAGACCCCGTAGAAAAGATCAAAGGA
TCTTCTTGAGATCCTTTTTTTCTGCGCGTAATCTGCTGCTTGCAAACAAAAAAACCACCGCTACCAGCGG
TGGTTTGTTTGCCGGATCAAGAGCTACCAACTCTTTTTCCGAAGGTAACTGGCTTCAGCAGAGCGCAGAT
ACCAAATACTGTTCTTCTAGTGTAGCCGTAGTTAGGCCACCACTTCAAGAACTCTGTAGCACCGCCTACA
TACCTCGCTCTGCTAATCCTGTTACCAGTGGCTGCTGCCAGTGGCGATAAGTCGTGTCTTACCGGGTTGG
ACTCAAGACGATAGTTACCGGATAAGGCGCAGCGGTCGGGCTGAACGGGGGGTTCGTGCACACAGCCCAG
CTTGGAGCGAACGACCTACACCGAACTGAGATACCTACAGCGTGAGCTATGAGAAAGCGCCACGCTTCCC
GAAGGGAGAAAGGCGGACAGGTATCCGGTAAGCGGCAGGGTCGGAACAGGAGAGCGCACGAGGGAGCTTC
CAGGGGGAAACGCCTGGTATCTTTATAGTCCTGTCGGGTTTCGCCACCTCTGACTTGAGCGTCGATTTTT
GTGATGCTCGTCAGGGGGGCGGAGCCTATGGAAAAACGCCAGCAACGCGGCCTTTTTACGGTTCCTGGCC
TTTTGCTGGCCTTTTGCTCACATGTTCTTTCCTGCGTTATCCCCTGATTCTGTGGATAACCGTATTACCG
CCTTTGAGTGAGCTGATACCGCTCGCCGCAGCCGAACGACCGAGCGCAGCGAGTCAGTGAGCGAGGAAGC
GGAAGAGCGCCCAATACGCAAACCGCCTCTCCCCGCGCGTTGGCCGATTCATTAATGCAGCAAGCTCATG
GCTGACTAATTTTTTTTATTTATGCAGAGGCCGAGGCCGCCTCGGCCTCTGAGCTATTCCAGAAGTAGTG
AGGAGGCTTTTTTGGAGGCCTAGGCTTTTGCAAAAAGCTCCCCGTGGCACGACAGGTTTCCCGACTGGAA
AGCGGGCAGTGAGCGCAACGCAATTAATGTGAGTTAGCTCACTCATTAGGCACCCCAGGCTTTACACTTT
ATGCTTCCGGCTCGTATGTTGTGTGGAATTGTGAGCGGATAACAATTTCACACAGGAAACAGCTATGACA
TGATTACGAATTTCACAAATAAAGCATTTTTTTCACTGCATTCTAGTTGTGGTTTGTCCAAACTCATCAA
TGTATCTTATCATGTCTGGATCAACTGGATAACTCAAGCTAACCAAAATCATCCCAAACTTCCCACCCCA
TACCCTATTACCACTGCCAATTACCTGTGGTTTCATTTACTCTAAACCTGTGATTCCTCTGAATTATTTT
CATTTTAAAGAAATTGTATTTGTTAAATATGTACTACAAACTTAGTAGT
Features (pLannotate 1.2.2; 30 found; start..end, strand, type, name):
    377..634     +  LTR            5' LTR (truncated): truncated 5' long terminal repeat (LTR) from HIV-1
    681..806     +  misc_feature   HIV-1 Ψ: packaging signal of human immunodeficiency virus type 1
    790..1128    +  CDS            HIV-1 gag (fragment): gag protein from human immunodeficiency virus 1; gag
   1303..1536    +  misc_feature   RRE: The Rev response element (RRE) of HIV-1 allows for Rev-dependent mRNA export from the nucleus to the cytoplasm.
   1913..2013    +  CDS            Rev (fragment): human immunodeficiency virus 1 (HIV-1) Rev protein; rev; enhances nuclear export of unspliced and incompletely spliced viral mRNAs
   2058..2175    +  misc_feature   cPPT/CTS: central polypurine tract and central termination sequence of HIV-1
   2223..3401    +  promoter       EF-1α promoter: strong constitutive promoter for human elongation factor EF-1α
   3422..3442    +  protein_bind   attB1: mutant version of attB; core recombination site for the Gateway® BP reaction BP Clonase™
   3463..7803    +  CDS            PTCH1 (sequence partly withheld): PTC1_HUMAN - Also known as PTCH. Experimental evidence at protein level: Swiss-Prot protein existence level 1. Acts as a receptor for sonic hedgehog (SHH), indian hedgehog (IHH) and desert hedgehog (DHH). Associates with the smoothened protein (SMO) to transduce the hedgehog's proteins signal. Seems to have a tumor suppressor function, as inactivation of this protein is probably a necessary, if not sufficient step for tumorigenesis. From Homo sapiens (Human).
   7820..7840    -  protein_bind   attB2: mutant version of attB; core recombination site for the Gateway® BP reaction BP Clonase™
   7849..7867    +  promoter       T3 promoter: promoter for bacteriophage T3 RNA polymerase
   7893..7911    -  promoter       T7 promoter: promoter for bacteriophage T7 RNA polymerase
   7917..7935    -  protein_bind   attB4 (fragment): mutant version of attB; core recombination site for the Gateway® BP reaction BP Clonase™
   7991..8032    +  CDS            V5 tag: epitope tag from simian virus 5
   8158..8620    +  misc_feature   IRES: internal ribosome entry site (IRES) of the encephalomyocarditis virus (EMCV)
   8634..9231    +  CDS            PuroR (fragment): puromycin N-acetyltransferase; pac from Streptomyces; confers resistance to puromycin
   9247..9835    +  misc_feature   WPRE: woodchuck hepatitis virus posttranscriptional regulatory element
   9843..9908    +  CDS            nef (fragment): NEF_HV1Z2 - Experimental evidence at protein level: Swiss-Prot protein existence level 1. Extracellular Nef protein targets CD4(+) T-lymphocytes for apoptosis by interacting with CXCR4 surface receptors. From Human immunodeficiency virus type 1 group M subtype D (isolate Z2/CDC-Z34) (HIV-1).
   9910..10143   +  LTR            3' LTR (ΔU3): self-inactivating 3' long terminal repeat (LTR) from HIV-1
  10348..10452   +  promoter       AmpR promoter: bla
  10453..11313   +  CDS            AmpR: β-lactamase; bla; confers resistance to ampicillin, carbenicillin, and related antibiotics
  11484..12072   +  rep_origin     ori: high-copy-number ColE1/pMB1/pBR322/pUC origin of replication
  12255..12309   +  CDS            lacI (fragment): lac repressor; lacI; The lac repressor binds to the lac operator to inhibit transcription in E. coli. This inhibition can be relieved by adding lactose or isopropyl-β-D-thiogalactopyranoside (IPTG).
  12315..12408   +  rep_origin     SV40 ori (fragment): SV40 origin of replication
  12433..12470   +  CDS            lacI (fragment): lac repressor; lacI; The lac repressor binds to the lac operator to inhibit transcription in E. coli. This inhibition can be relieved by adding lactose or isopropyl-β-D-thiogalactopyranoside (IPTG).
  12483..12504   +  protein_bind   CAP binding site: CAP binding activates transcription in the presence of cAMP. E. coli catabolite activator protein
  12519..12549   +  promoter       lac promoter: promoter for the E. coli lac operon
  12553..12575   +  protein_bind   lac operator (fragment): The lac repressor binds to the lac operator to inhibit transcription in E. coli. This inhibition can be relieved by adding lactose or isopropyl-β-D-thiogalactopyranoside (IPTG). lac repressor encoded by lacI
  12607..12690   +  polyA_signal   SV40 poly(A) signal (fragment): SV40 polyadenylation signal
  12857..329     +  CDS            nef (fragment) (across the origin): NEF_HV1BR - Experimental evidence at protein level: Swiss-Prot protein existence level 1. Extracellular Nef protein targets CD4(+) T-lymphocytes for apoptosis by interacting with CXCR4 surface receptors (PubMed:14990729). From Human immunodeficiency virus type 1 group M subtype B (isolate BRU/LAI) (HIV-1).
