[The description below was written by a language model from this plasmid's Addgene catalogue record and pLannotate feature annotations shown in this document.]
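Description:
pHAGE-PTCH1-T1404A is an HIV-1-derived lentiviral expression plasmid of about 12.9 kb, built on the pHAGE backbone to deliver a point-mutant human PTCH1 into mammalian cells. In bacteria it is maintained through a high-copy ColE1/pUC-type origin and selected with ampicillin via the β-lactamase gene. The viral portion carries the elements needed for packaging and transduction: a truncated 5' LTR, the Ψ packaging signal with an adjoining gag fragment, the Rev response element for nuclear export of the genomic RNA, the cPPT/CTS, and a ΔU3 self-inactivating 3' LTR that disables LTR promoter activity after integration. The feature table shows no intact viral structural or enzymatic genes, so these functions would have to be supplied in trans during virus production.

The payload is driven by the constitutive human EF-1α promoter. The PTCH1 open reading frame, carrying the T1404A substitution, was introduced by Gateway cloning and sits between attB1 and attB2 sites. PTCH1 encodes the Patched receptor for hedgehog ligands, which acts with Smoothened and has tumour suppressor properties. A V5 epitope sequence lies downstream of the insert, but the record does not state whether it is fused in frame to PTCH1. Further downstream, an EMCV IRES links a puromycin N-acetyltransferase gene to the same transcript, allowing puromycin selection of transduced cells, and a WPRE enhances transcript expression. The construct belongs to a collection made for systematic functional annotation of somatic cancer mutations, and serves for stable expression of this PTCH1 variant so its effects can be assessed.
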