Addgene plasmid #116615: pHAGE-PTCH1-T1404A
Purpose: Lentiviral expression of PTCH1 T1404A
Depositing lab: Gordon Mills & Kenneth Scott. Depositing organization: Baylor College of Medicine. Publication: Systematic Functional Annotation of Somatic Mutations in Cancer. Ng PK, Li J, Jeong KJ, Shao S, Chen H, Tsang YH, Sengupta S, Wang Z, Bhavana VH, Tran R, Soewito S, Minussi DC, Moreno D, Kong K, Dogruluk T, Lu H, Gao J, Tokheim C, Zhou DC, Johnson AM, Zeng J, Ip CKM, Ju Z, Wester M, Yu S, Li Y, Vellano CP, Schultz N, Karchin R, Ding L, Lu Y, Cheung LWT, Chen K, Shaw KR, Meric-Bernstam F, Scott KL, Yi S, Sahni N, Liang H, Mills GB. Cancer Cell. 2018 Mar 12;33(3):450-462.e10. doi: 10.1016/j.ccell.2018.01.021. PubMed 29533785.
Backbone
  Vector backbone: pHAGE
  Vector type: Lentiviral
Growth in bacteria
  Bacterial resistance: Ampicillin, 100 μg/mL
  Growth temperature: 37°C
  Growth strain: Stbl3
  Copy number: High Copy
Gene/Insert
  Gene/Insert name: PTCH1
  Species: H. sapiens (human)
  Mutation: T1404A
  Entrez Gene: PTCH1 (a.k.a. BCNS, BCNS1, NBCCS, PTC, PTC1, PTCH)
  Cloning method: Gateway Cloning
Terms and licenses: Academic/Nonprofit Terms; Industry Terms: Not Available to Industry
How to cite: pHAGE-PTCH1-T1404A was a gift from Gordon Mills & Kenneth Scott (Addgene plasmid # 116615 ; http://n2t.net/addgene:116615 ; RRID:Addgene_116615)
