>Addgene plasmid #116615 | pHAGE-PTCH1-T1404A | depositor partial sequence | sequence record 219490 | insert
ATGGCCTCGGCTGGTAACGCCGCCGAGCCCCAGGACCGCGGCGGCGGCGGCAGCGGCTGTATCGGTGCCC
CGGGACGGCCGGCTGGAGGCGGGAGGCGCAGACGGACGGGGGGGCTGCGCCGTGCTGCCGCGCCGGACCG
GGACTATCTGCACCGGCCCAGCTACTGCGACGCCGCCTTCGCTCTGGAGCAGATTTCCAAGGGGAAGGCT
ACTGGCCGGAAAGCGCCGCTGTGGCTGAGAGCGAAGTTTCAGAGACTCTTATTTAAACTGGGTTGTTACA
TTCAAAAAAACTGCGGCAAGTTCTTGGTTGTGGGCCTCCTCATATTTGGGGCCTTCGCGGTGGGATTAAA
AGCAGCGAACCTCGAGACCAACGTGGAGGAGCTGTGGGTGGAAGTTGGAGGACGAGTAAGTCGT
[882 nt withheld, positions 415-1296]
TCCTTCTCTGACGTCAGTGTCATCCGCGTGGCCAGCGGCTACTTACTCATGCTCGCCTATGCCTGTCTAA
CCATGCTGCGCTGGGACTGCTCCAAGTCCCAGGGTGCCGTGGGGCTGGCTGGCGTCCTGCTGGTTGCACT
GTCAGTGGCTGCAGGACTGGGCCTGTGCTCATTGATCGGAATTTCCTTTAACGCTGCAACAACTCAGGTT
TTGCCATTTCTCGCTCTTGGTGTTGGTGTGGATGATGTTTTTCTTCTGGCCCACGCCTTCAGTGAAACAG
GACAGAATAAAAGAATCCCTTTTGAGGACAGGACCGGGGAGTGCCTGAAGCGCACAGGAGCCAGCGTGGC
CCTCACGTCCATCAGCAATGTCACAGCCTTCTTCATGGCCGCGTTAATCCCAATTCCCGCTCTGCGGGCG
TTCTCCCTCCAGGCAGCGGTAGTAGTGGTGTTCAATTTTGCCATGGTTCTGCTCATTTTTCCTGCAATTC
TCAGCATGGATTTATATCGACGCGAGGACAGGAGACTGGATATTTTCTGCTGTTTTACAAGCCCCTGCGT
CAGCAGAGTGATTCAGGTTGAACCTCAGGCCTACACCGACACACACGACAATACCCGCTACAGCCCCCCA
CCTCCCTACAGCAGCCACAGCTTTGCCCATGAAACGCAGATTACCATGCAGTCCACTGTCCAGCTCCGCA
CGGAGTACGACCCCCACACGCACGTGTACTACACCACCGCTGAGCCGCGCTCCGAGATCTCTGTGCAGCC
CGTCACCGTGACACAGGACACCCTCAGCTGCCAGAGCCCAGAGAGCACCAGCTCCACAAGGGACCTGCTC
TCCCAGTTCTCCGACTCCAGCCTCCACTGCCTCGAGCCCCCCTGTACGAAGTGGACACTCTCATCTTTTG
CTGAGAAGCACTATGCTCCTTTCCTCTTGAAACCAAAAGCCAAGGTAGTGGTGATCTTCCTTTTTCTGGG
CTTGCTGGGGGTCAGCCTTTATGGCACCACCCGAGTGAGAGACGGGCTGGACCTTACGGACATTGTACCT
CGGGAAACCAGAGAATATGACTTTATTGCTGCACAATTCAAATACTTTTCTTTCTACAACATGTATATAG
TCACCCAGAAAGCAGACTACCCGAATATCCAGCACTTACTTTACGACCTACACAGGAGTTTCAGTAACGT
GAAGTATGTCATGTTGGAAGAAAACAAACAGCTTCCCAAAATGTGGCTGCACTACTTCAGAGACTGGCTT
CAGGGACTTCAGGATGCATTTGACAGTGACTGGGAAACCGGGAAAATCATGCCAAACAATTACAAGAATG
GATCAGACGATGGAGTCCTTGCCTACAAACTCCTGGTGCAAACCGGCAGCCGCGATAAGCCCATCGACAT
CAGCCAGTTGACTAAACAGCGTCTGGTGGATGCAGATGGCATCATTAATCCCAGCGCTTTCTACATCTAC
CTGACGGCTTGGGTCAGCAACGACCCCGTCGCGTATGCTGCCTCCCAGGCCAACATCCGGCCACACCGAC
CAGAATGGGTCCACGACAAAGCCGACTACATGCCTGAAACAAGGCTGAGAATCCCGGCAGCAGAGCCCAT
CGAGTATGCCCAGTTCCCTTTCTACCTCAACGGCTTGCGGGACACCTCAGACTTTGTGGAGGCAATTGAA
AAAGTAAGGACCATCTGCAGCAACTATACGAGCCTGGGGCTGTCCAGTTACCCCAACGGCTACCCCTTCC
TCTTCTGGGAGCAGTACATCGGCCTCCGCCACTGGCTGCTGCTGTTCATCAGCGTGGTGTTGGCCTGCAC
ATTCCTCGTGTGCGCTGTCTTCCTTCTGAACCCCTGGACGGCCGGGATCATTGTGATGGTCCTGGCGCTG
ATGACGGTCGAGCTGTTCGGCATGATGGGCCTCATCGGAATCAAGCTCAGTGCCGTGCCCGTGGTCATCC
TGATCGCTTCTGTTGGCATAGGAGTGGAGTTCACCGTTCACGTTGCTTTGGCCTTTCTGACGGCCATCGG
CGACAAGAACCGCAGGGCTGTGCTTGCCCTGGAGCACATGTTTGCACCCGTCCTGGATGGCGCCGTGTCC
ACTCTGCTGGGAGTGCTGATGCTGGCGGGATCTGAGTTCGACTTCATTGTCAGGTATTTCTTTGCTGTGC
TGGCGATCCTCACCATCCTCGGCGTTCTCAATGGGCTGGTTTTGCTTCCCGTGCTTTTGTCTTTCTTTGG
ACCATATCCTGAGGTGTCTCCAGCCAACGGCTTGAACCGCCTGCCCACACCCTCCCCTGAGCCACCCCCC
AGCGTGGTCCGCTTCGCCATGCCGCCCGGCCACACGCACAGCGGGTCTGATTCCTCCGACTCGGAGTATA
GTTCCCAGACGACAGTGTCAGGCCTCAGCGAGGAGCTTCGGCACTACGAGGCCCAGCAGGGCGCGGGAGG
CCCTGCCCACCAAGTGATCGTGGAAGCCACAGAAAACCCCGTCTTCGCCCACTCCACTGTGGTCCATCCC
GAATCCAGGCATCACCCACCCTCGAACCCGAGACAGCAGCCCCACCTGGACTCAGGGTCCCTGCCTCCCG
GACGGCAAGGCCAGCAGCCCCGCAGGGACCCCCCCAGAGAAGGCTTGTGGCCACCCCCCTACAGACCGCG
CAGAGACGCTTTTGAAATTTCTACTGAAGGGCATTCTGGCCCTAGCAATAGGGCCCGCTGGGGCCCTCGC
GGGGCCCGTTCTCACAACCCTCGGAACCCAGCGTCCACTGCCATGGGCAGCTCCGTGCCCGGCTACTGCC
AGCCCATCACCACTGTGACGGCTTCTGCCTCCGTGACTGTCGCCGTGCACCCGCCGCCTGTCCCTGGGCC
TGGGCGGAACCCCCGAGGGGGACTCTGCCCAGGCTACCCTGAGGCTGACCACGGCCTGTTTGAGGACCCC
CACGTGCCTTTCCACGTCCGGTGTGAGAGGAGGGATTCGAAGGTGGAAGTCATTGAGCTGCAGGACGTGG
AATGCGAGGAGAGGCCCCGGGGAAGCAGCTCCAAC
